Addgene plasmid #50478: pAAV-GFAP-hM3D(Gq)-mCherry
Depositing lab: Bryan Roth.
Backbone
  Vector backbone: pAAV
  Backbone size w/o insert (bp): 4818
  Total vector size (bp): 7272
  Vector type: AAV
Growth in bacteria
  Bacterial resistance: Ampicillin, 100 μg/mL
  Growth temperature: 37°C
  Growth strain: NEB Stable
  Copy number: Low Copy
Gene/Insert
  Gene/Insert name: hM3D(Gq)-mCherry
  Insert size (bp): 2502
  Mutation: See supplemental documents for DREADD mutations
  Promoter: GFAP
  Tag / fusion protein: mCherry (C terminal on insert)
  Cloning method: Restriction Enzyme; 5′ cloning site Sal I (not destroyed); 3′ cloning site EcoR I (not destroyed)
  Sequencing primers: 5′ CCGGGCATCGCCAGTCTAGC; 3′ GCATTAAAGCAGCGTATCCACATAGC
Terms and licenses: Academic/Nonprofit Terms; Industry Terms: Not Available to Industry
Depositor comments: These plasmids were generated as part of the Illuminating the Druggable Genome (IDG) program sponsored by the NIH Common Fund. The goal of this program is to identify, gather, and distribute information and resources for proteins that currently are not well-studied yet belong to commonly drug-targeted protein families: protein kinases, non-olfactory G-protein coupled receptors (GPCRs), and ion channels. The IDG program is designed to develop fundamental research tools for understudied proteins, elucidate their function, and disseminate the IDG-related resources and data to the greater scientific community.
How to cite: pAAV-GFAP-hM3D(Gq)-mCherry was a gift from Bryan Roth (Addgene plasmid # 50478 ; http://n2t.net/addgene:50478 ; RRID:Addgene_50478) For viral preps, please replace (Addgene plasmid # 50478) in the above sentence with: (Addgene viral prep # 50478-AAV5)
