[The description below was written by a language model from this plasmid's Addgene catalogue record and pLannotate feature annotations shown in this document.]
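Description:
pAAV-GFAP-hM3D(Gq)-mCherry is an adeno-associated virus transfer plasmid built on a pAAV backbone, intended for packaging a chemogenetic receptor into recombinant AAV for delivery to mammalian cells. It is maintained in E. coli through a ColE1/pUC-type origin and selected with ampicillin via the bla gene and its promoter. An f1 phage origin and short remnants of pBR322 bom and rop sequences are also present in the backbone. The catalogue lists it as low copy and names a recombination-deficient strain for growth, which is common for ITR-containing plasmids because the repeats are prone to rearrangement. The catalogue gives a total size of 7,272 bp, while the annotated sequence record is 7,252 nt.

The expression cassette lies between AAV2 inverted terminal repeats, which provide the signals for genome replication and encapsidation. The right ITR is annotated in full, whereas the left one was detected only as two short fragments. The catalogue states that a GFAP promoter drives the insert. The feature table does not annotate this promoter, although an unannotated stretch upstream of the coding sequence is where it would be expected. The payload is hM3D(Gq), a DREADD derived from the human M3 muscarinic acetylcholine receptor (CHRM3), fused at its C terminus to the red fluorescent protein mCherry. The specific DREADD mutations are not given in the record, which refers to supplemental documents. A WPRE downstream enhances transcript stability and expression, and a human growth hormone polyadenylation signal terminates the message.

GFAP promoters are generally used to direct expression to astrocytes, so the construct is suited to Gq-coupled chemogenetic activation of glia, with mCherry marking the expressing cells. The record notes that it was produced under a programme developing tools for understudied druggable proteins.
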