Features (pLannotate 1.2.2; 15 found; start..end, strand, type, name):
     12..39      +  repeat_region  AAV2 ITR (fragment): inverted terminal repeat of adeno-associated virus serotype 2 inverted
     68..95      +  repeat_region  AAV2 ITR (fragment): inverted terminal repeat of adeno-associated virus serotype 2 inverted
    853..2622    +  CDS            CHRM3: ACM3_HUMAN - Experimental evidence at protein level: Swiss-Prot protein existence level 1. The muscarinic acetylcholine receptor mediates various cellular responses, including inhibition of adenylate cyclase, breakdown of phosphoinositides and modulation of potassium channels through the action of G proteins. Primary transducing effect is Pi turnover. From Homo sapiens (Human).
   2644..3351    +  CDS            mCherry: mCherry is a basic (constitutively fluorescent) red fluorescent protein published in 2004, derived from Discosoma sp.. It is reported to be a very rapidly-maturing monomer with low acid sensitivity.
   3355..3379    +  misc_feature   MCS (fragment): pBluescript multiple cloning site
   3379..3967    +  misc_feature   WPRE: woodchuck hepatitis virus posttranscriptional regulatory element
   3999..4475    +  polyA_signal   hGH poly(A) signal: human growth hormone polyadenylation signal
   4515..4655    +  repeat_region  AAV2 ITR: inverted terminal repeat of adeno-associated virus serotype 2 inverted
   4660..4711    -  misc_feature   bom (fragment): basis of mobility region from pBR322
   4730..5185    +  rep_origin     f1 ori (sequence partly withheld): f1 bacteriophage origin of replication; arrow indicates direction of (+) strand synthesis
   5186..5235    -  misc_feature   bom (fragment): basis of mobility region from pBR322
   5337..5372    -  CDS            rop (fragment): Rop protein, which maintains plasmids at low copy number; rop
   5467..5571    +  promoter       AmpR promoter: bla
   5572..6432    +  CDS            AmpR: β-lactamase; bla; confers resistance to ampicillin, carbenicillin, and related antibiotics
   6603..7191    +  rep_origin     ori: high-copy-number ColE1/pMB1/pBR322/pUC origin of replication
>Addgene plasmid #50478 | pAAV-GFAP-hM3D(Gq)-mCherry | addgene full sequence | sequence record 166302 | Addgene NGS Result
CCTGCAGGCAGCTGCGCGCTCGCTCGCTCACTGAGGCCGCCCGGGCGTCGGGCGACCTTTGGTCGCCCGG
CCTCAGTGAGCGAGCGAGCGCGCAGAGAGGGAGTGGCCAACTCCATCACTAGGGGTTCCTGCGGCCGCAC
GCGTGATCTAACATATCCTGGTGTGGAGTAGGGGACGCTGCTCTGACAGAGGCTCGGGGGCCTGAGCTGG
CTCTGTGAGCTGGGGAGGAGGCAGACAGCCAGGCCTTGTCTGCAAGCAGACCTGGCAGCATTGGGCTGGC
CGCCCCCCAGGGCCTCCTCTTCATGCCCAGTGAATGACTCACCTTGGCACAGACACAATGTTCGGGGTGG
GCACAGTGCCTGCTTCCCGCCGCACCCCAGCCCCCCTCAAATGCCTTCCGAGAAGCCCATTGAGCAGGGG
GCTTGCATTGCACCCCAGCCTGACAGCCTGGCATCTTGGGATAAAAGCAGCACAGCCCCCTAGGGGCTGC
CCTTGCTGTGTGGCGCCACCGGCGGTGGAGAACAAGGCTCTATTCAGCCTGTGCCCAGGAAAGGGGATCA
GGGGATGCCCAGGCATGGACAGTGGGTGGCAGGGGGGGAGAGGAGGGCTGTCTGCTTCCCAGAAGTCCAA
GGACACAAATGGGTGAGGGGAGAGCTCTCCCCATAGCTGGGCTGCGGCCCAACCCCACCCCCTCAGGCTA
TGCCAGGGGGTGTTGCCAGGGGCACCCGGGCATCGCCAGTCTAGCCCACTCCTTCATAAAGCCCTCGCAT
CCCAGGAGCGAGCAGAGCCAGAGCAGGTTGGAGAGGAGACGCATCACCTCCGCTGCTCGCGGGGTCTAGA
GTCGACGCCACCATGACCTTGCACAATAACAGTACAACCTCGCCTTTGTTTCCAAACATCAGCTCCTCCT
GGATACACAGCCCCTCCGATGCAGGGCTGCCCCCGGGAACCGTCACTCATTTCGGCAGCTACAATGTTTC
TCGAGCAGCTGGCAATTTCTCCTCTCCAGACGGTACCACCGATGACCCTCTGGGAGGTCATACCGTCTGG
CAAGTGGTCTTCATCGCTTTCTTAACGGGCATCCTGGCCTTGGTGACCATCATCGGCAACATCCTGGTAA
TTGTGTCATTTAAGGTCAACAAGCAGCTGAAGACGGTCAACAACTACTTCCTCTTAAGCCTGGCCTGTGC
CGATCTGATTATCGGGGTCATTTCAATGAATCTGTTTACGACCTACATCATCATGAATCGATGGGCCTTA
GGGAACTTGGCCTGTGACCTCTGGCTTGCCATTGACTGCGTAGCCAGCAATGCCTCTGTTATGAATCTTC
TGGTCATCAGCTTTGACAGATACTTTTCCATCACGAGGCCGCTCACGTACCGAGCCAAACGAACAACAAA
GAGAGCCGGTGTGATGATCGGTCTGGCTTGGGTCATCTCCTTTGTCCTTTGGGCTCCTGCCATCTTGTTC
TGGCAATACTTTGTTGGAAAGAGAACTGTGCCTCCGGGAGAGTGCTTCATTCAGTTCCTCAGTGAGCCCA
CCATTACTTTTGGCACAGCCATCGCTGGTTTTTATATGCCTGTCACCATTATGACTATTTTATACTGGAG
GATCTATAAGGAAACTGAAAAGCGTACCAAAGAGCTTGCTGGCCTGCAAGCCTCTGGGACAGAGGCAGAG
ACAGAAAACTTTGTCCACCCCACGGGCAGTTCTCGAAGCTGCAGCAGTTACGAACTTCAACAGCAAAGCA
TGAAACGCTCCAACAGGAGGAAGTATGGCCGCTGCCACTTCTGGTTCACAACCAAGAGCTGGAAACCCAG
CTCCGAGCAGATGGACCAAGACCACAGCAGCAGTGACAGTTGGAACAACAATGATGCTGCTGCCTCCCTG
GAGAACTCCGCCTCCTCCGACGAGGAGGACATTGGCTCCGAGACGAGAGCCATCTACTCCATCGTGCTCA
AGCTTCCGGGTCACAGCACCATCCTCAACTCCACCAAGTTACCCTCATCGGACAACCTGCAGGTGCCTGA
GGAGGAGCTGGGGATGGTGGACTTGGAGAGGAAAGCCGACAAGCTGCAGGCCCAGAAGAGCGTGGACGAT
GGAGGCAGTTTTCCAAAAAGCTTCTCCAAGCTTCCCATCCAGCTAGAGTCAGCCGTGGACACAGCTAAGA
CTTCTGACGTCAACTCCTCAGTGGGTAAGAGCACGGCCACTCTACCTCTGTCCTTCAAGGAAGCCACTCT
GGCCAAGAGGTTTGCTCTGAAGACCAGAAGTCAGATCACTAAGCGGAAAAGGATGTCCCTGGTCAAGGAG
AAGAAAGCGGCCCAGACCCTCAGTGCGATCTTGCTTGCCTTCATCATCACTTGGACCCCATACAACATCA
TGGTTCTGGTGAACACCTTTTGTGACAGCTGCATACCCAAAACCTTTTGGAATCTGGGCTACTGGCTGTG
CTACATCAACAGCACCGTGAACCCCGTGTGCTATGCTCTGTGCAACAAAACATTCAGAACCACTTTCAAG
ATGCTGCTGCTGTGCCAGTGTGACAAAAAAAAGAGGCGCAAGCAGCAGTACCAGCAGAGACAGTCGGTCA
TTTTTCACAAGCGCGCACCCGAGCAGGCCTTGAAGGATCCCCCGGTCGCCACCATGGTGAGCAAGGGCGA
GGAGGATAACATGGCCATCATCAAGGAGTTCATGCGCTTCAAGGTGCACATGGAGGGCTCCGTGAACGGC
CACGAGTTCGAGATCGAGGGCGAGGGCGAGGGCCGCCCCTACGAGGGCACCCAGACCGCCAAGCTGAAGG
TGACCAAGGGTGGCCCCCTGCCCTTCGCCTGGGACATCCTGTCCCCTCAGTTCATGTACGGCTCCAAGGC
CTACGTGAAGCACCCCGCCGACATCCCCGACTACTTGAAGCTGTCCTTCCCCGAGGGCTTCAAGTGGGAG
CGCGTGATGAACTTCGAGGACGGCGGCGTGGTGACCGTGACCCAGGACTCCTCCCTGCAGGACGGCGAGT
TCATCTACAAGGTGAAGCTGCGCGGCACCAACTTCCCCTCCGACGGCCCCGTAATGCAGAAGAAGACCAT
GGGCTGGGAGGCCTCCTCCGAGCGGATGTACCCCGAGGACGGCGCCCTGAAGGGCGAGATCAAGCAGAGG
CTGAAGCTGAAGGACGGCGGCCACTACGACGCTGAGGTCAAGACCACCTACAAGGCCAAGAAGCCCGTGC
AGCTGCCCGGCGCCTACAACGTCAACATCAAGTTGGACATCACCTCCCACAACGAGGACTACACCATCGT
GGAACAGTACGAACGCGCCGAGGGCCGCCACTCCACCGGCGGCATGGACGAGCTGTACAAGTAAGAATTC
GATATCAAGCTTATCGATAATCAACCTCTGGATTACAAAATTTGTGAAAGATTGACTGGTATTCTTAACT
ATGTTGCTCCTTTTACGCTATGTGGATACGCTGCTTTAATGCCTTTGTATCATGCTATTGCTTCCCGTAT
GGCTTTCATTTTCTCCTCCTTGTATAAATCCTGGTTGCTGTCTCTTTATGAGGAGTTGTGGCCCGTTGTC
AGGCAACGTGGCGTGGTGTGCACTGTGTTTGCTGACGCAACCCCCACTGGTTGGGGCATTGCCACCACCT
GTCAGCTCCTTTCCGGGACTTTCGCTTTCCCCCTCCCTATTGCCACGGCGGAACTCATCGCCGCCTGCCT
TGCCCGCTGCTGGACAGGGGCTCGGCTGTTGGGCACTGACAATTCCGTGGTGTTGTCGGGGAAATCATCG
TCCTTTCCTTGGCTGCTCGCCTATGTTGCCACCTGGATTCTGCGCGGGACGTCCTTCTGCTACGTCCCTT
CGGCCCTCAATCCAGCGGACCTTCCTTCCCGCGGCCTGCTGCCGGCTCTGCGGCCTCTTCCGCGTCTTCG
CCTTCGCCCTCAGACGAGTCGGATCTCCCTTTGGGCCGCCTCCCCGCATCGATACCGAGCGCTGCTCGAG
AGATCTACGGGTGGCATCCCTGTGACCCCTCCCCAGTGCCTCTCCTGGCCCTGGAAGTTGCCACTCCAGT
GCCCACCAGCCTTGTCCTAATAAAATTAAGTTGCATCATTTTGTCTGACTAGGTGTCCTTCTATAATATT
ATGGGGTGGAGGGGGGTGGTATGGAGCAAGGGGCAAGTTGGGAAGACAACCTGTAGGGCCTGCGGGGTCT
ATTGGGAACCAAGCTGGAGTGCAGTGGCACAATCTTGGCTCACTGCAATCTCCGCCTCCTGGGTTCAAGC
GATTCTCCTGCCTCAGCCTCCCGAGTTGTTGGGATTCCAGGCATGCATGACCAGGCTCAGCTAATTTTTG
TTTTTTTGGTAGAGACGGGGTTTCACCATATTGGCCAGGCTGGTCTCCAACTCCTAATCTCAGGTGATCT
ACCCACCTTGGCCTCCCAAATTGCTGGGATTACAGGCGTGAACCACTGCTCCCTTCCCTGTCCTTCTGAT
TTTGTAGGTAACCACGTGCGGACCGAGCGGCCGCAGGAACCCCTAGTGATGGAGTTGGCCACTCCCTCTC
TGCGCGCTCGCTCGCTCACTGAGGCCGGGCGACCAAAGGTCGCCCGACGCCCGGGCTTTGCCCGGGCGGC
CTCAGTGAGCGAGCGAGCGCGCAGCTGCCTGCAGGGGCGCCTGATGCGGTATTTTCTCCTTACGCATCTG
TGCGGTATTTCACACCGCATA
[95 nt withheld, positions 4712-4806]
T
[46 nt withheld, positions 4808-4853]
C
[141 nt withheld, positions 4855-4995]
CCTTTGACGTTGGAGTCCACGTTCTTT
[37 nt withheld, positions 5023-5059]
ACTCTATCTCGGGCTATTCTTTTGATTTATAAGGGATTTTGCCGATTTCGGTCTATTGGTTAAAAAATGA
GCTGATTTAACAAAAATTTAACGCGAATTTTAACAAAATATTAACGTTTACAATTTTATGGTGCACTCTC
AGTACAATCTGCTCTGATGCCGCATAGTTAAGCCAGCCCCGACACCCGCCAACACCCGCTGACGCGCCCT
GACGGGCTTGTCTGCTCCCGGCATCCGCTTACAGACAAGCTGTGACCGTCTCCGGGAGCTGCATGTGTCA
GAGGTTTTCACCGTCATCACCGAAACGCGCGAGACGAAAGGGCCTCGTGATACGCCTATTTTTATAGGTT
AATGTCATGATAATAATGGTTTCTTAGACGTCAGGTGGCACTTTTCGGGGAAATGTGCGCGGAACCCCTA
TTTGTTTATTTTTCTAAATACATTCAAATATGTATCCGCTCATGAGACAATAACCCTGATAAATGCTTCA
ATAATATTGAAAAAGGAAGAGTATGAGTATTCAACATTTCCGTGTCGCCCTTATTCCCTTTTTTGCGGCA
TTTTGCCTTCCTGTTTTTGCTCACCCAGAAACGCTGGTGAAAGTAAAAGATGCTGAAGATCAGTTGGGTG
CACGAGTGGGTTACATCGAACTGGATCTCAACAGCGGTAAGATCCTTGAGAGTTTTCGCCCCGAAGAACG
TTTTCCAATGATGAGCACTTTTAAAGTTCTGCTATGTGGCGCGGTATTATCCCGTATTGACGCCGGGCAA
GAGCAACTCGGTCGCCGCATACACTATTCTCAGAATGACTTGGTTGAGTACTCACCAGTCACAGAAAAGC
ATCTTACGGATGGCATGACAGTAAGAGAATTATGCAGTGCTGCCATAACCATGAGTGATAACACTGCGGC
CAACTTACTTCTGACAACGATCGGAGGACCGAAGGAGCTAACCGCTTTTTTGCACAACATGGGGGATCAT
GTAACTCGCCTTGATCGTTGGGAACCGGAGCTGAATGAAGCCATACCAAACGACGAGCGTGACACCACGA
TGCCTGTAGCAATGGCAACAACGTTGCGCAAACTATTAACTGGCGAACTACTTACTCTAGCTTCCCGGCA
ACAATTAATAGACTGGATGGAGGCGGATAAAGTTGCAGGACCACTTCTGCGCTCGGCCCTTCCGGCTGGC
TGGTTTATTGCTGATAAATCTGGAGCCGGTGAGCGTGGGTCTCGCGGTATCATTGCAGCACTGGGGCCAG
ATGGTAAGCCCTCCCGTATCGTAGTTATCTACACGACGGGGAGTCAGGCAACTATGGATGAACGAAATAG
ACAGATCGCTGAGATAGGTGCCTCACTGATTAAGCATTGGTAACTGTCAGACCAAGTTTACTCATATATA
CTTTAGATTGATTTAAAACTTCATTTTTAATTTAAAAGGATCTAGGTGAAGATCCTTTTTGATAATCTCA
TGACCAAAATCCCTTAACGTGAGTTTTCGTTCCACTGAGCGTCAGACCCCGTAGAAAAGATCAAAGGATC
TTCTTGAGATCCTTTTTTTCTGCGCGTAATCTGCTGCTTGCAAACAAAAAAACCACCGCTACCAGCGGTG
GTTTGTTTGCCGGATCAAGAGCTACCAACTCTTTTTCCGAAGGTAACTGGCTTCAGCAGAGCGCAGATAC
CAAATACTGTTCTTCTAGTGTAGCCGTAGTTAGGCCACCACTTCAAGAACTCTGTAGCACCGCCTACATA
CCTCGCTCTGCTAATCCTGTTACCAGTGGCTGCTGCCAGTGGCGATAAGTCGTGTCTTACCGGGTTGGAC
TCAAGACGATAGTTACCGGATAAGGCGCAGCGGTCGGGCTGAACGGGGGGTTCGTGCACACAGCCCAGCT
TGGAGCGAACGACCTACACCGAACTGAGATACCTACAGCGTGAGCTATGAGAAAGCGCCACGCTTCCCGA
AGGGAGAAAGGCGGACAGGTATCCGGTAAGCGGCAGGGTCGGAACAGGAGAGCGCACGAGGGAGCTTCCA
GGGGGAAACGCCTGGTATCTTTATAGTCCTGTCGGGTTTCGCCACCTCTGACTTGAGCGTCGATTTTTGT
GATGCTCGTCAGGGGGGCGGAGCCTATGGAAAAACGCCAGCAACGCGGCCTTTTTACGGTTCCTGGCCTT
TTGCTGGCCTTTTGCTCACATGT
