>Addgene plasmid #50478 | pAAV-GFAP-hM3D(Gq)-mCherry | addgene partial sequence | sequence record 77745 | WPRE-R 5'-CATAGCGTAAAAGGAGCAACA-3'
AATTTTGTAATCCAGAGGTTGATTATCGATAAGCTTGATATCGAATTCTTACTTGTACAGCTCGTCCATG
CCGCCGGTGGAGTGGCGGCCCTCGGCGCGTTCGTACTGTTCCACGATGGTGTAGTCCTCGTTGTGGGAGG
TGATGTCCAACTTGATGTTGACGTTGTAGGCGCCGGGCAGCTGCACGGGCTTCTTGGCCTTGTAGGTGGT
CTTGACCTCAGCGTCGTAGTGGCCGCCGTCCTTCAGCTTCAGCCTCTGCTTGATCTCGCCCTTCAGGGCG
CCGTCCTCGGGGTACATCCGCTCGGAGGAGGCCTCCCAGCCCATGGTCTTCTTCTGCATTACGGGGCCGT
CGGAGGGGAAGTTGGTGCCGCGCAGCTTCACCTTGTAGATGAACTCGCCGTCCTGCAGGGAGGAGTCCTG
GGTCACGGTCACCACGCCGCCGTCCTCGAAGTTCATCACGCGCTCCCACTTGAAGCCCTCGGGGAAGGAC
AGCTTCAAGTAGTCGGGGATGTCGGCGGGGTGCTTCACGTAGGCCTTGGAGCCGTACATGAACTGAGGGG
ACAGGATGTCCCAGGCGAAGGGCAGGGGGCCACCCTTGGTCACCTTCAGCTTGGCGGTCTGGGTGCCCTC
GTAGGGGCGGCCCTCGCCCTCGCCCTCGATCTCGAACTCGTGGCCGTTCACGGAGCCCTCCATGTGCACC
TTGAAGCGCATGAACTCCTTGATGATGGCCATGTTATCCTCCTCGCCCTTGCTCACCATGGTGGCGACCG
GGGGATCCTTCAAGGCCTGCTCGGGTGCGCGCTTGTGAAAAATGACCGACTGTCTCTGCTGGTACTGCTG
CTTGCGCCTCTTTTTTTTGTCACACTGGCACAGCAGCAGCATCTTGAAAGTGGTTCTGAATGTTTTGTTG
CACA
