>Addgene plasmid #50478 | pAAV-GFAP-hM3D(Gq)-mCherry | addgene partial sequence | sequence record 77796 | GFAPpro-F 5'-ACTCCTTCATAAAGCCCTCG-3'
AGCAGGTTGGAGAGGAGACGCATCACCTCCGCTGCTCGCGGGGTCTAGAGTCGACGCCACCATGACCTTG
CACAATAACAGTACAACCTCGCCTTTGTTTCCAAACATCAGCTCCTCCTGGATACACAGCCCCTCCGATG
CAGGGCTGCCCCCGGGAACCGTCACTCATTTCGGCAGCTACAATGTTTCTCGAGCAGCTGGCAATTTCTC
CTCTCCAGACGGTACCACCGATGACCCTCTGGGAGGTCATACCGTCTGGCAAGTGGTCTTCATCGCTTTC
TTAACGGGCATCCTGGCCTTGGTGACCATCATCGGCAACATCCTGGTAATTGTGTCATTTAAGGTCAACA
AGCAGCTGAAGACGGTCAACAACTACTTCCTCTTAAGCCTGGCCTGTGCCGATCTGATTATCGGGGTCAT
TTCAATGAATCTGTTTACGACCTACATCATCATGAATCGATGGGCCTTAGGGAACTTGGCCTGTGACCTC
TGGCTTGCCATTGACTGCGTAGCCAGCAATGCCTCTGTTATGAATCTTCTGGTCATCAGCTTTGACAGAT
ACTTTTCCATCACGAGGCCGCTCACGTACCGAGCCAAACGAACAACAAAGAGAGCCGGTGTGATGATCGG
TCTGGCTTGGGTCATCTCCTTTGTCCTTTGGGCTCCTGCCATCTTGTTCTGGCAATACTTTGTTGGAAAG
AGAACTGTGCCTCCGGGAGAGTGCTTCATTCAGTTCCTCAGTGAGCCCACCATTACTTTTGGCACAGCCA
TCGCTGGTTTTTATATGCCTGTCACCATTATGACTATTTTATACTGGAGGATCTATAAGGAAACTGAAAA
GCGTACCAAAGAGCTTGCTGGCCTGCAAGCCTCTGGGACAGAGGCAGAGACAGAAAACTTTGTCCACCCC
ACGGGCAGTTCTCGAAGCTGCAGCA
